>Addgene plasmid #49832 | GBK-Rab4AS22NΔCGC | depositor full sequence | sequence record 74611 | GBK-Rab4AS22NΔCGC sequence 7919 bps
CGGTGCGGGCCTCTTCGCTATTACGCCAGATCCTTTTGTTGTTTCCGGGTGTACAATATGGACTTCCTCT
TTTCTGGCAACCAAACCCATACATCGGGATTCCTATAATACCTTCGTTGGTCTCCCTAACATGTAGGTGG
CGGAGGGGAGATATACAATAGAACAGATACCAGACAAGACATAATGGGCTAAACAAGACTACACCAATTA
CACTGCCTCATTGATGGTGGTACATAACGAACTAATACTGTAGCCCTAGACTTGATAGCCATCATCATAT
CGAAGTTTCACTACCCTTTTTCCATTTGCCATCTATTGAAGTAATAATAGGCGCATGCAACTTCTTTTCT
TTTTTTTTCTTTTCTCTCTCCCCCGTTGTTGTCTCACCATATCCGCAATGACAAAAAAAATGATGGAAGA
CACTAAAGGAAAAAATTAACGACAAAGACAGCACCAACAGATGTCGTTGTTCCAGAGCTGATGAGGGGTA
TCTCGAAGCACACGAAACTTTTTCCTTCCTTCATTCACGCACACTACTCTCTAATGAGCAACGGTATACG
GCCTTCCTTCCAGTTACTTGAATTTGAAATAAAAAAAGTTTGCTGTCTTGCTATCAAGTATAAATAGACC
TGCAATTATTAATCTTTTGTTTCCTCGTCATTGTTCTCGTTCCCTTTCTTCCTTGTTTCTTTTTCTGCAC
AATATTTCAAGCTATACCAAGCATACAATCAACTCCAAGCTTGAAGCAAGCCTCCTGAAAGATGAAGCTA
CTGTCTTCTATCGAACAAGCATGCGATATTTGCCGACTTAAAAAGCTCAAGTGCTCCAAAGAAAAACCGA
AGTGCGCCAAGTGTCTGAAGAACAACTGGGAGTGTCGCTACTCTCCCAAAACCAAAAGGTCTCCGCTGAC
TAGGGCACATCTGACAGAAGTGGAATCAAGGCTAGAAAGACTGGAACAGCTATTTCTACTGATTTTTCCT
CGAGAAGACCTTGACATGATTTTGAAAATGGATTCTTTACAGGATATAAAAGCATTGTTAACAGGATTAT
TTGTACAAGATAATGTGAATAAAGATGCCGTCACAGATAGATTGGCTTCAGTGGAGACTGATATGCCTCT
AACATTGAGACAGCATAGAATAAGTGCGACATCATCATCGGAAGAGAGTAGTAACAAAGGTCAAAGACAG
TTGACTGTATCGCCGGAATTTGTAATACGACTCACTATAGGGCGAGCCGCCATCATGGAGGAGCAGAAGC
TGATCTCAGAGGAGGACCTGCATATGGCCATGGAGGCCGAATTCATGTCGCAGACGGCCATGTCCGAAAC
CTACGATTTTTTGTTTAAGTTCTTGGTTATTGGAAATGCAGGAACTGGCAAAAATTGCTTACTTCATCAG
TTTATTGAAAAAAAATTCAAAGATGACTCAAATCATACAATAGGAGTGGAATTTGGTTCAAAGATAATAA
ATGTTGGTGGTAAATATGTAAAGTTACAAATATGGGATACAGCAGGACAAGAACGATTCAGGTCCGTGAC
GAGAAGTTATTACCGAGGCGCGGCCGGGGCTCTCCTCGTCTATGATATCACCAGCCGAGAAACCTACAAT
GCGCTTACTAATTGGTTAACAGATGCCCGAATGCTAGCGAGCCAGAACATTGTGATCATCCTTTGTGGAA
ACAAGAAGGACCTGGATGCAGATCGTGAAGTTACCTTCTTAGAAGCCTCCAGATTTGCTCAAGAAAATGA
GCTGATGTTTTTGGAAACAAGTGCGCTCACAGGGGAGAATGTAGAAGAGGCTTTTGTACAGTGTGCAAGA
AAAATACTTAACAAAATCGAATCAGGTGAGCTGGACCCAGAAAGAATGGGCTCAGGTATTCAGTACGGAG
ATGCTGCCTTGAGACAGCTGAGGTCACCGCGGCGCGCACAGGCCCCGAACGCTCAGGAGTAACTAGCATA
ACCCCTTGGGGCCTCTAAACGGGTCTTGAGGGGTTTTTTGCGCGCTTGCAGCCAAGCTAATTCCGGGCGA
ATTTCTTATGATTTATGATTTTTATTATTAAATAAGTTATAAAAAAAATAAGTGTATACAAATTTTAAAG
TGACTCTTAGGTTTTAAAACGAAAATTCTTATTCTTGAGTAACTCTTTCCTGTAGGTCAGGTTGCTTTCT
CAGGTATAGCATGAGGTCGCTCTTATTGACCACACCTCTACCGGCATGCAAGCTTGGCGTAATCATGGTC
ATAGCTGTTTCCTGTGTGAAATTGTTATCCGCTCACAATTCCACACAACATACGAGCCGGAAGCATAAAG
TGTAAAGCCTGGGGTGCCTAATGAGTGAGGTAACTCACATTAATTGCGTTGCGCTCACTGCCCGCTTTCC
AGTCGGGAAACCTGTCGTGCCAGCTGCATTAATGAATCGGCCAACGCGCGGGGAGAGGCGGTTTGCGTAT
TGGGCGCTCTTCCGCTTCCTCGCTCACTGACTCGCTGCGCTCGGTCGTTCGGCTGCGGCGAGCGGTATCA
GCTCACTCAAAGGCGGTAATACGGTTATCCACAGAATCAGGGGATAACGCAGGAAAGAACATGTGAGCAA
AAGGCCAGCAAAAGGCCAGGAACCGTAAAAAGGCCGCGTTGCTGGCGTTTTTCCATAGGCTCCGCCCCCC
TGACGAGCATCACAAAAATCGACGCTCAAGTCAGAGGTGGCGAAACCCGACAGGACTATAAAGATACCAG
GCGTTTCCCCCTGGAAGCTCCCTCGTGCGCTCTCCTGTTCCGACCCTGCCGCTTACCGGATACCTGTCCG
CCTTTCTCCCTTCGGGAAGCGTGGCGCTTTCTCATAGCTCACGCTGTAGGTATCTCAGTTCGGTGTAGGT
CGTTCGCTCCAAGCTGGGCTGTGTGCACGAACCCCCCGTTCAGCCCGACCGCTGCGCCTTATCCGGTAAC
TATCGTCTTGAGTCCAACCCGGTAAGACACGACTTATCGCCACTGGCAGCAGCCACTGGTAACAGGATTA
GCAGAGCGAGGTATGTAGGCGGTGCTACAGAGTTCTTGAAGTGGTGGCCTAACTACGGCTACACTAGAAG
GACAGTATTTGGTATCTGCGCTCTGCTGAAGCCAGTTACCTTCGGAAAAAGAGTTGGTAGCTCTTGATCC
GGCAAACAAACCACCGCTGGTAGCGGTGGTTTTTTTGTTTGCAAGCAGCAGATTACGCGCAGAAAAAAAG
GATCTCAAGAAGATCCTTTGATCTTTTCTACGGGGTCTGACGCTCAGTGGAACGAAAACTCACGTTAAGG
GATTTTGGTCATGAGATTATCAAAAAGGATCTTCACCTAGATCCTTTTAAATTAAAAATGAAGTTTTAAA
TCAATCTAAAGTATATATGAGTAACCTGAGGCTATGGCAGGGCCTGCCGCCCCGACGTTGGCTGCGAGCC
CTGGGCCTTCACCCGAACTTGGGGGGTGGGGTGGGGAAAAGGAAGAAACGCGGGCGTATTGGCCCCAATG
GGGTCTCGGTGGGGTATCGACAGAGTGCCAGCCCTGGGACCGAACCCCGCGTTTATGAACAAACGACCCA
ACACCGTGCGTTTTATTCTGTCTTTTTATTGCCGTCATAGCGCGGGTTCCTTCCGGTATTGTCTCCTTCC
GTGTTTCAGTTAGCCTCCCCCTAGGGTGGGCGAAGAACTCCAGCATGAGATCCCCGCGCTGGAGGATCAT
CCAGCCGGCGTCCCGGAAAACGATTCCGAAGCCCAACCTTTCATAGAAGGCGGCGGTGGAATCGAAATCT
CGTGATGGCAGGTTGGGCGTCGCTTGGTCGGTTCATTTCGAACCCCAGAGTCCCGCTCAGAAGAACTCGT
CAAGAAGGCGATAGAAGGCGATGCGCTGCGAATCGGGAGCGGCGATACCGTAAAGCACGAGGAAGCGGTC
AGCCCATTCGCCGCCAAGCTCTTCAGCAATATCACGGGTAGCCAACGCTATGTCCTGATAGCGGTCCGCC
ACACCCAGCCGGCCACAGTCGATGAATCCAGAAAAGCGGCCATTTTCCACCATGATATTCGGCAAGCAGG
CATCGTCATGGGTCACGACGAGATCCTCGCCGTCGGGCATGCTCGCCTTGAGCCTGGCGAACAGTTCGGC
TGGCGCGAGCCCCTGATGCTCTTCGTCCAGATCATCCTGATCGACAAGACCGGCTTCCATCCGAGTACGT
GCTCGCTCGATGCGATGTTTCGCTTGGTGGTCGAATGGGCAGGTAGCCGGATCAAGCGTATGCAGCCGCC
GCATTGCATCAGCCATGATGGATACTTTCTCGGCAGGAGCAAGGTGAGATGACAGGAGATCCTGCCCCGG
CACTTCGCCCAATAGCAGCCAGTCCCTTCCCGCTTCAGTGACAACGTCGAGCACAGCTGCGCAAGGAACG
CCCGTCGTGGCCAGCCACGATAGCCGCGCTGCCTCGTCTTGCAGTTCATTCAGGGCACCGGACAGGTCGG
TCTTGACAAAAAGAACCGGGCGCCCCTGCGCTGACAGCCGGAACACGGCGGCATCAGAGCAGCCGATTGT
CTGTTGTGCCCAGTCATAGCCGAATAGCCTCTCCACCCAAGCGGCCGGAGAACCTGCGTGCAATCCATCT
TGTTCAATCATACTCTTCCTTTTTCAATATTATTGAAGCATTTATCAGGGTTATTGTCTCATGAGCGGAT
ACATATTTGAATGTATTTAGAAAAATAAACAAATAGGGGTTCCGCGCACATTTCCCCGAAAAGTGCCACC
TGAACGAAGCATCTGTGCTTCATTTTGTAGAACAAAAATGCAACGCGAGAGCGCTAATTTTTCAAACAAA
GAATCTGAGCTGCATTTTTACAGAACAGAAATGCAACGCGAAAGCGCTATTTTACCAACGAAGAATCTGT
GCTTCATTTTTGTAAAACAAAAATGCAACGCGAGAGCGCTAATTTTTCAAACAAAGAATCTGAGCTGCAT
TTTTACAGAACAGAAATGCAACGCGAGAGCGCTATTTTACCAACAAAGAATCTATACTTCTTTTTTGTTC
TACAAAAATGCATCCCGAGAGCGCTATTTTTCTAACAAAGCATCTTAGATTACTTTTTTTCTCCTTTGTG
CGCTCTATAATGCAGTCTCTTGATAACTTTTTGCACTGTAGGTCCGTTAAGGTTAGAAGAAGGCTACTTT
GGTGTCTATTTTCTCTTCCATAAAAAAAGCCTGACTCCACTTCCCGCGTTTACTGATTACTAGCGAAGCT
GCGGGTGCATTTTTTCAAGATAAAGGCATCCCCGATTATATTCTATACCGATGTGGATTGCGCATACTTT
GTGAACAGAAAGTGATAGCGTTGATGATTCTTCATTGGTCAGAAAATTATGAACGGTTTCTTCTATTTTG
TCTCTATATACTACGTATAGGAAATGTTTACATTTTCGTATTGTTTTCGATTCACTCTATGAATAGTTCT
TACTACAATTTTTTTGTCTAAAGAGTAATACTAGAGATAAACATAAAAAATGTAGAGGTCGAGTTTAGAT
GCAAGTTCAAGGAGCGAAAGGTGGATGGGTAGGTTATATAGGGATATAGCACAGAGATATATAGCAAAGA
GATACTTTTGAGCAATGTTTGTGGAAGCGGTATTCGCAATATTTTAGTAGCTCGTTACAGTCCGGTGCGT
TTTTGGTTTTTTGAAAGTGCGTCTTCAGAGCGCTTTTGGTTTTCAAAAGCGCTCTGAAGTTCCTATACTT
TCTAGAGAATAGGAACTTCGGAATAGGAACTTCAAAGCGTTTCCGAAAACGAGCGCTTCCGAAAATGCAA
CGCGAGCTGCGCACATACAGCTCACTGTTCACGTCGCACCTATATCTGCGTGTTGCCTGTATATATATAT
ACATGAGAAGAACGGCATAGTGCGTGTTTATGCTTAAATGCGTACTTATATGCGTCTATTTATGTAGGAT
GAAAGGTAGTCTAGTACCTCCTGTGATATTATCCCATTCCATGCGGGGTATCGTATGCTTCCTTCAGCAC
TACCCTTTAGCTGTTCTATATGCTGCCACTCCTCAATTGGATTAGTCTCATCCTTCAATGCTATCATTTC
CTTTGATATTGGATCATATTAAGAAACCATTATTATCATGACATTAACCTATAAAAATAGGCGTATCACG
AGGCCCTTTCGTCTCGCGCGTTTCGGTGATGACGGTGAAAACCTCTGACACATGCAGCTCCCGGAGACGG
TCACAGCTTGTCTGTAAGCGGATGCCGGGAGCAGACAAGCCCGTCAGGGCGCGTCAGCGGGTGTTGGCGG
GTGTCGGGGCTGGCTTAACTATGCGGCATCAGAGCAGATTGTACTGAGAGTGCACCATAGATCAACGACA
TTACTATATATATAATATAGGAAGCATTTAATAGAACAGCATCGTAATATATGTGTACTTTGCAGTTATG
ACGCCAGATGGCAGTAGTGGAAGATATTCTTTATTGAAAAATAGCTTGTCACCTTACGTACAATCTTGAT
CCGGAGCTTTTCTTTTTTTGCCGATTAAGAATTAATTCGGTCGAAAAAAGAAAAGGAGAGGGCCAAGAGG
GAGGGCATTGGTGACTATTGAGCACGTGAGTATACGTGATTAAGCACACAAAGGCAGCTTGGAGTATGTC
TGTTATTAATTTCACAGGTAGTTCTGGTCCATTGGTGAAAGTTTGCGGCTTGCAGAGCACAGAGGCCGCA
GAATGTGCTCTAGATTCCGATGCTGACTTGCTGGGTATTATATGTGTGCCCAATAGAAAGAGAACAATTG
ACCCGGTTATTGCAAGGAAAATTTCAAGTCTTGTAAAAGCATATAAAAATAGTTCAGGCACTCCGAAATA
CTTGGTTGGCGTGTTTCGTAATCAACCTAAGGAGGATGTTTTGGCTCTGGTCAATGATTACGGCATTGAT
ATCGTCCAACTGCATGGAGATGAGTCGTGGCAAGAATACCAAGAGTTCCTCGGTTTGCCAGTTATTAAAA
GACTCGTATTTCCAAAAGACTGCAACATACTACTCAGTGCAGCTTCACAGAAACCTCATTCGTTTATTCC
CTTGTTTGATTCAGAAGCAGGTGGGACAGGTGAACTTTTGGATTGGAACTCGATTTCTGACTGGGTTGGA
AGGCAAGAGAGCCCCGAAAGCTTACATTTTATGTTAGCTGGTGGACTGACGCCAGAAAATGTTGGTGATG
CGCTTAGATTAAATGGCGTTATTGGTGTTGATGTAAGCGGAGGTGTGGAGACAAATGGTGTAAAAGACTC
TAACAAAATAGCAAATTTCGTCAAAAATGCTAAGAAATAGGTTATTACTGAGTAGTATTTATTTAAGTAT
TGTTTGTGCACTTGCCGATCTATGCGGTGTGAAATACCGCACAGATGCGTAAGGAGAAAATACCGCATCA
GGAAATTGTAAACGTTAATATTTTGTTAAAATTCGCGTTAAATTTTTGTTAAATCAGCTCATTTTTTAAC
CAATAGGCCGAAATCGGCAAAATCCCTTATAAATCAAAAGAATAGACCGAGATAGGGT
[37 nt withheld, positions 7549-7585]
AAAGAACGTGGACTCCAACGTCAAAGG
[49 nt withheld, positions 7613-7661]
T
[91 nt withheld, positions 7663-7753]
G
[124 nt withheld, positions 7755-7878]
CCATTCGCCATTCAGGCTGCGCAACTGTTGGGAAGGGCGAT
Features (pLannotate 1.2.2; 24 found; start..end, strand, type, name):
     30..734     +  promoter       ADH1 promoter: S. cerevisiae ADH1; promoter for alcohol dehydrogenase 1
    762..1202    +  CDS            GAL4 DNA binding domain: DNA binding domain of the GAL4 transcriptional activator; Saccharomyces cerevisiae GAL4 (truncated)
   1213..1231    +  promoter       T7 promoter: promoter for bacteriophage T7 RNA polymerase
   1305..1949    +  CDS            RAB4A: RAB4A_HUMAN - Also known as RAB4. Experimental evidence at protein level: Swiss-Prot protein existence level 1. Small GTPase which cycles between an active GTP-bound and an inactive GDP-bound state (PubMed:15907487, PubMed:16034420). Involved in protein transport (PubMed:29425100). Plays a role in vesicular traffic. Mediates VEGFR2 endosomal trafficking to enhance VEGFR2 signaling (PubMed:29425100). Acts as a regulator of platelet alpha- granule release during activation and aggregation of platelets (By similarity). From Homo sapiens (Human).
   1953..2000    +  terminator     T7 terminator: transcription terminator for bacteriophage T7 RNA polymerase
   2027..2214    +  terminator     ADH1 terminator: S. cerevisiae ADH1; transcription terminator for the S. cerevisiae alcohol dehydrogenase 1 (ADH1) gene
   2262..2278    -  protein_bind   lac operator: The lac repressor binds to the lac operator to inhibit transcription in E. coli. This inhibition can be relieved by adding lactose or isopropyl-β-D-thiogalactopyranoside (IPTG). lac repressor encoded by lacI
   2286..2316    -  promoter       lac promoter: promoter for the E. coli lac operon
   2331..2352    -  protein_bind   CAP binding site: CAP binding activates transcription in the presence of cAMP. E. coli catabolite activator protein
   2365..2457    -  CDS            lacI (fragment): lac repressor; lacI; The lac repressor binds to the lac operator to inhibit transcription in E. coli. This inhibition can be relieved by adding lactose or isopropyl-β-D-thiogalactopyranoside (IPTG).
   2640..3228    -  rep_origin     ori: high-copy-number ColE1/pMB1/pBR322/pUC origin of replication
   3450..3466    +  polyA_signal   bGH poly(A) signal (fragment): bovine growth hormone polyadenylation signal
   3557..3604    -  polyA_signal   HSV TK poly(A) signal: herpes simplex virus thymidine kinase polyadenylation signal (Cole and Stacy, 1985)
   3663..3812    -  CDS            ble (fragment): BLE_KLEPN - Experimental evidence at protein level: Swiss-Prot protein existence level 1. Binding protein with a strong affinity to the bleomycin family of antibiotics. Binds to CL990; an antimitotic-antibiotic compound. From Klebsiella pneumoniae.
   3837..4631    -  CDS            NeoR/KanR: aminoglycoside phosphotransferase from Tn5; aph(3')-II (or nptII); confers resistance to neomycin, kanamycin, and G418 (Geneticin®)
   4632..4736    -  promoter       AmpR promoter: bla
   4763..6105    -  rep_origin     2μ ori: yeast 2μ plasmid origin of replication
   6173..6208    +  CDS            rop (fragment): Rop protein, which maintains plasmids at low copy number; rop
   6310..6359    +  misc_feature   bom (fragment): basis of mobility region from pBR322
   6498..6645    +  promoter       TRP1 promoter: S. cerevisiae TRP1
   6646..7320    +  CDS            TRP1: phosphoribosylanthranilate isomerase, required for tryptophan biosynthesis; S. cerevisiae TRP1; yeast auxotrophic marker
   7371..7422    +  misc_feature   bom (fragment): basis of mobility region from pBR322
   7423..7878    -  rep_origin     f1 ori (sequence partly withheld): f1 bacteriophage origin of replication; arrow indicates direction of (+) strand synthesis
   7882..29      -  CDS            lacZα (fragment) (across the origin): LacZα fragment of β-galactosidase; lacZ fragment
