[The description below was written by a language model from this plasmid's Addgene catalogue record and pLannotate feature annotations shown in this document.]
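Description:
GBK-Rab4AS22NΔCGC is a yeast two-hybrid "bait" plasmid of about 7.9 kb built on the Clontech GBK-T7 backbone. It expresses a mutant human Rab4A fused to the GAL4 DNA-binding domain in Saccharomyces cerevisiae. It is a shuttle vector. In E. coli it replicates from a high-copy ColE1/pUC-type origin and is selected with kanamycin through a Tn5 NeoR/KanR gene driven by the bla (AmpR) promoter. In yeast it is maintained by the 2μ origin and selected by tryptophan prototrophy through the TRP1 marker and its own promoter. An f1 origin and several small backbone remnants (lac promoter/operator, lacZα, rop, bom, ble and poly(A) fragments) are also annotated but play no evident role in the design.

The expression cassette runs from the yeast ADH1 promoter through the GAL4 DNA-binding domain to the Rab4A coding sequence, which was inserted at an intact EcoRI site and a destroyed XhoI/SalI junction. T7 and ADH1 terminators follow. A T7 promoter lies between the GAL4 domain and the insert. In this vector family it allows in vitro transcription of the insert without the GAL4 portion, and it also serves as a sequencing primer site. The record lists a Myc tag, though the feature table does not annotate it separately. The Rab4A insert begins at Met6 and carries Ser22 to Asn, a substitution of the type generally used to hold Rab GTPases in a GDP-bound, inactive state. It also lacks the C-terminal Cys-Gly-Cys residues (216–218). This motif is the usual prenylation site, so its removal should stop membrane anchoring and allow the fusion to reach the nucleus. The stated purpose is only expression of the fusion in yeast, which fits its use for testing nucleotide-state-dependent Rab4A interactions.
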