Addgene plasmid #49832: GBK-Rab4AS22NΔCGC
Purpose: expresses GAL4BD-Rab4AS22NΔCGC in yeast cells
Depositing lab: Marci Scidmore.
Backbone
  Vector backbone: GBK-T7
  Backbone manufacturer: Clontech
  Backbone size w/o insert (bp): 7300
  Total vector size (bp): 7900
  Vector type: Yeast Expression
  Selectable markers: Neomycin (select with G418), TRP1
Growth in bacteria
  Bacterial resistance: Kanamycin, 50 μg/mL
  Growth temperature: 37°C
  Growth strain: DH5alpha
  Copy number: High Copy
Gene/Insert
  Gene/Insert name: Rab4A
  Species: H. sapiens (human)
  Insert size (bp): 600
  Mutation: Starts at Met6; Serine 22 to Asparagine; deleted cysteine 216, glycine 217, cysteine 218
  GenBank ID: AF498934
  Entrez Gene: RAB4A (a.k.a. HRES-1, HRES-1/RAB4, HRES1, RAB4)
  Promoter: ADHI
  Tag / fusion protein: Gal4 Binding Domain (N terminal on insert); Myc
  Cloning method: Restriction Enzyme; 5′ cloning site EcoRI (not destroyed); 3′ cloning site XhoI/SalI (destroyed during cloning)
  Sequencing primers: 5′ T7 (TAATACGACTCACTATAGGG)
Resource information
  A portion of this plasmid was derived from a plasmid made by: Rab4A cDNA derived from pCDNA3.1+Rab4A purchased from Missouri S&T cDNA Resource Center The discrepancies between the QC and full sequence should not affect plasmid function.
Terms and licenses: Academic/Nonprofit Terms; Industry Terms: Not Available to Industry
How to cite: GBK-Rab4AS22NΔCGC was a gift from Marci Scidmore (Addgene plasmid # 49832)
