>Addgene plasmid #49832 | GBK-Rab4AS22NΔCGC | addgene partial sequence | sequence record 77269 | Gal4_N_term
ATCGCCGGAATTTGTAATACGACTCACTATAGGGCGAGCCGCCATCATGGAGGAGCAGAAGCTGATCTCA
GAGGAGGACCTGCATATGGCCATGGAGGCCGAATTCATGTCCGAAACCTACGATTTTTTGTTTAAGTTCT
TGGTTATTGGAAATGCAGGAACTGGCAAAAATTGCTTACTTCATCAGTTTATTGAAAAAAAATTCAAAGA
TGACTCAAATCATACAATAGGAGTGGAATTTGGTTCAAAGATAATAAATGTTGGTGGTAAATATGTAAAG
TTACAAATATGGGATACAGCAGGACAAGAACGATTCAGGTCCGTGACGAGAAGTTATTACCGAGGCGCGG
CCGGGGCTCTCCTCGTCTATGATATCACCAGCCGAGAAACCTACAATGCGCTTACTAATTGGTTAACAGA
TGCCCGAATGCTAGCGAGCCAGAACATTGTGATCATCCTTTGTGGAAACAAGAAGGACCTGGATGCAGAT
CGTGAAGTTACCTTCTTAGAAGCCTCCAGATTTGCTCAAGAAAATGAGCTGATGTTTTTGGAAACAAGTG
CGCTCACAGGGGAGAATGTAGAAGAGGCTTTTGTACAGTGTGCAAGAAAAATACTTAACAAAATCGAATC
AGGTGAGCTGGACCCAGAAAGAATGGGCTCAGGTATTCAGTACGGAGATGCTGCCTTGAGACAGCTGAGG
TCACCGCGGCGCGCACAGGCCCCGAACGCTCAGGAGTAGCTCGACCTGCAGCGGCCGCATAACTAGCATA
ACCCCTTGGGGCCTCTAAACGGGTCTTGAGGGGTTTTTTGCGCGCTTGCAGCCAAGCTAATTCCGGGCGA
ATTTCTTATGATTTATGATTTTTATTATTAAATAAGTTATAAAAAAAATAAGTGTATACAAATTTTAAAG
TGACTCTTAGGTTTTAAAACGAAAATTCTTATTCTTGAGTAACTCTTTCCTGTAGGTCAGGTTGCTTTCT
CAGGTATAGCATGAGGTC
